Addgene plasmid #173892: pHR-H2B-mGFP
Purpose: for H2B labeling
Depositing lab: Ron Vale. Depositing organization: University of California, San Francisco (UCSF). Publication: High-content imaging-based pooled CRISPR screens in mammalian cells. Yan X, Stuurman N, Ribeiro SA, Tanenbaum ME, Horlbeck MA, Liem CR, Jost M, Weissman JS, Vale RD. J Cell Biol. 2021 Feb 1;220(2). pii: 211696. doi: 10.1083/jcb.202008158. PubMed 33465779.
Backbone
  Vector backbone: pHR
  Backbone size w/o insert (bp): 9234
  Total vector size (bp): 9612
  Vector type: Lentiviral
Growth in bacteria
  Bacterial resistance: Ampicillin, 100 μg/mL
  Growth temperature: 37°C
  Growth strain: Mach1
  Copy number: High Copy
Gene/Insert
  Gene/Insert name: H2B
  Species: H. sapiens (human)
  Insert size (bp): 378
  Entrez Gene: H2BC21 (a.k.a. GL105, H2B, H2B-GL105, H2B.1, H2BE, H2BFQ, H2BGL105, H2BQ, HIST2H2BE)
  Promoter: SFFV
  Tag / fusion protein: mGFP (C terminal on backbone)
  Cloning method: Gibson Cloning
  Sequencing primers: 5′ cPPT
Terms and licenses: Academic/Nonprofit Terms; Industry Terms: Not Available to Industry
How to cite: pHR-H2B-mGFP was a gift from Ron Vale (Addgene plasmid # 173892 ; http://n2t.net/addgene:173892 ; RRID:Addgene_173892)
