[The description below was written by a language model from this plasmid's Addgene catalogue record and pLannotate feature annotations shown in this document.]
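Description:
pHR-H2B-mGFP is an HIV-1-derived lentiviral transfer plasmid built on the pHR backbone for stable expression of a fluorescent histone H2B fusion in mammalian cells. It is propagated in E. coli as a high-copy plasmid through a ColE1/pUC-type origin and selected with ampicillin via the bla gene. The backbone also carries remnants of older vector lineages, including fragments of TcR, rop and bom, and an SV40 promoter-driven gpt cassette with the SV40 small t intron and polyadenylation signal. These lie outside the LTR-flanked region and would not be packaged.

The viral portion runs from a 5' LTR (annotated as truncated) through the Ψ packaging signal with a partial gag sequence, the Rev response element for Rev-dependent nuclear export of the genomic RNA, and the cPPT/CTS, ending in a self-inactivating ΔU3 3' LTR that disables LTR promoter activity after integration. Between these elements, an internal SFFV promoter drives a 378 bp human H2B coding sequence joined at its C terminus to monomeric EGFP. The catalogue links the insert to H2BC21, whereas the automated annotation matched it to H2BC4; these H2B isoforms are closely related, and the record does not settle which one is present. The feature table also detects a GB1 (protein G B1 domain) coding segment just downstream of mEGFP that the catalogue entry does not mention. Whether it is translated in frame with the fusion cannot be determined from the record. No WPRE and no mammalian selection marker within the provirus are annotated.

The stated purpose is H2B labeling, that is, marking chromatin and nuclei with green fluorescence in transduced cells. The associated publication concerns imaging-based pooled CRISPR screening in mammalian cells.
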