Features (pLannotate 1.2.2; 31 found; start..end, strand, type, name):
     16..34      -  promoter       SP6 promoter: promoter for bacteriophage SP6 RNA polymerase
    262..541     +  CDS            TcR (fragment): tetracycline efflux protein; tet; confers resistance to tetracycline
    542..590     -  misc_feature   bom (fragment): basis of mobility region from pBR322
    692..727     -  CDS            rop (fragment): Rop protein, which maintains plasmids at low copy number; rop
    822..926     +  promoter       AmpR promoter: bla
    927..1787    +  CDS            AmpR: β-lactamase; bla; confers resistance to ampicillin, carbenicillin, and related antibiotics
   1958..2546    +  rep_origin     ori: high-copy-number ColE1/pMB1/pBR322/pUC origin of replication
   2729..2785    +  CDS            lacI (fragment): lac repressor; lacI; The lac repressor binds to the lac operator to inhibit transcription in E. coli. This inhibition can be relieved by adding lactose or isopropyl-β-D-thiogalactopyranoside (IPTG).
   2792..3121    +  promoter       SV40 promoter: SV40 enhancer and early promoter
   3321..3440    +  CDS            gpt (fragment): XGPT_ECOLI - Also known as gpp, gxu. Experimental evidence at protein level: Swiss-Prot protein existence level 1. Purine salvage pathway enzyme that catalyzes the transfer of the ribosyl-5-phosphate group from 5-phospho-alpha-D-ribose 1- diphosphate (PRPP) to the N9 position of the 6-oxopurines guanine and xanthine to form the corresponding ribonucleotides GMP (guanosine 5'- monophosphate) and XMP (xanthosine 5'-monophosphate), with the release of PPi. To a lesser extent, also acts on hypoxanthine (PubMed:9100006, PubMed:3886014). Does not ribophosphorylate adenine (PubMed:3886014). From Esch
   3440..3775    +  CDS            gpt (fragment): XGPT_ECOLI - Also known as gpp, gxu. Experimental evidence at protein level: Swiss-Prot protein existence level 1. Purine salvage pathway enzyme that catalyzes the transfer of the ribosyl-5-phosphate group from 5-phospho-alpha-D-ribose 1- diphosphate (PRPP) to the N9 position of the 6-oxopurines guanine and xanthine to form the corresponding ribonucleotides GMP (guanosine 5'- monophosphate) and XMP (xanthosine 5'-monophosphate), with the release of PPi. To a lesser extent, also acts on hypoxanthine (PubMed:9100006, PubMed:3886014). Does not ribophosphorylate adenine (PubMed:3886014). From Esch
   3870..4175    +  CDS            frsA (fragment): FRSA_ECOLI - Also known as yafA. Experimental evidence at protein level: Swiss-Prot protein existence level 1. Catalyzes the hydrolysis of esters (PubMed:15808744). Displays esterase activity toward pNP-butyrate (PubMed:15808744). May stimulate mixed-acid fermentation by acting as a fermentation/respiration switch that down-regulates respiration and up- regulates fermentation rates (PubMed:15169777). From Escherichia coli (strain K12).
   4179..4253    +  CDS            small t antigen (fragment): SV40 (simian virus 40) small t antigen
   4255..4320    +  intron         small t intron: SV40 (simian virus 40) small t antigen intron
   4450..4470    +  CDS            SV40 NLS: nuclear localization signal of SV40 (simian virus 40) large T antigen
   4789..4872    +  CDS            large T antigen (fragment): large T antigen from SV40 (simian virus 40)
   4895..5029    +  polyA_signal   SV40 poly(A) signal: SV40 polyadenylation signal
   5196..5525    +  CDS            nef (fragment): NEF_HV1BR - Experimental evidence at protein level: Swiss-Prot protein existence level 1. Extracellular Nef protein targets CD4(+) T-lymphocytes for apoptosis by interacting with CXCR4 surface receptors (PubMed:14990729). From Human immunodeficiency virus type 1 group M subtype B (isolate BRU/LAI) (HIV-1).
   5573..5830    +  LTR            5' LTR (truncated): truncated 5' long terminal repeat (LTR) from HIV-1
   5877..6002    +  misc_feature   HIV-1 Ψ: packaging signal of human immunodeficiency virus type 1
   5986..6324    +  CDS            HIV-1 gag (fragment): gag protein from human immunodeficiency virus 1; gag
   6499..6732    +  misc_feature   RRE: The Rev response element (RRE) of HIV-1 allows for Rev-dependent mRNA export from the nucleus to the cytoplasm.
   7109..7209    +  CDS            Rev (fragment): human immunodeficiency virus 1 (HIV-1) Rev protein; rev; enhances nuclear export of unspliced and incompletely spliced viral mRNAs
   7246..7363    +  misc_feature   cPPT/CTS: central polypurine tract and central termination sequence of HIV-1
   7400..7432    -  misc_feature   MCS (fragment): pBluescript multiple cloning site
   7516..7923    +  promoter       SFFV promoter: spleen focus-forming virus long terminal repeat (LTR) promoter
   7978..8355    +  CDS            H2BC4 (sequence partly withheld): H2B1C_HUMAN - Also known as H2BFL, HIST1H2BC. Experimental evidence at protein level: Swiss-Prot protein existence level 1. Has broad antibacterial activity. May contribute to the formation of the functional antimicrobial barrier of the colonic epithelium, and to the bactericidal activity of amniotic fluid. From Homo sapiens (Human).
   8374..9087    +  CDS            mEGFP: mEGFP is a basic (constitutively fluorescent) green fluorescent protein published in 2002, derived from Aequorea victoria. It has moderate acid sensitivity.
   9109..9270    +  CDS            GB1: B1 domain of Streptococcal protein G effective as a solubilizing fusion partner (Cheng and Patel, 2004)
   9306..9371    +  CDS            nef (fragment): NEF_HV1Z2 - Experimental evidence at protein level: Swiss-Prot protein existence level 1. Extracellular Nef protein targets CD4(+) T-lymphocytes for apoptosis by interacting with CXCR4 surface receptors. From Human immunodeficiency virus type 1 group M subtype D (isolate Z2/CDC-Z34) (HIV-1).
   9373..9606    +  LTR            3' LTR (ΔU3): self-inactivating 3' long terminal repeat (LTR) from HIV-1
>Addgene plasmid #173892 | pHR-H2B-mGFP | addgene full sequence | sequence record 341384 | Addgene NGS Result
ATTAATTCCGTGTATTCTATAGTGTCACCTAAATCGTATGTGTATGATACATAAGGTTATGTATTAATTG
TAGCCGCGTTCTAACGACAATATGTACAAGCCTAATTGTGTAGCATCTGGCTTACTGAAGCAGACCCTAT
CATCTCTCTCGTAAACTGCCGTCAGAGTCGGTTTGGTTGGACGAACCTTCTGAGTTTCTGGTAACGCCGT
CCCGCACCCGGAAATGGTCAGCGAACCAATCAGCAGGGTCATCGCTAGCCAGATCCTCTACGCCGGACGC
ATCGTGGCCGGCATCACCGGCGCCACAGGTGCGGTTGCTGGCGCCTATATCGCCGACATCACCGATGGGG
AAGATCGGGCTCGCCACTTCGGGCTCATGAGCGCTTGTTTCGGCGTGGGTATGGTGGCAGGCCCCGTGGC
CGGGGGACTGTTGGGCGCCATCTCCTTGCATGCACCATTCCTTGCGGCGGCGGTGCTCAACGGCCTCAAC
CTACTACTGGGCTGCTTCCTAATGCAGGAGTCGCATAAGGGAGAGCGTCGAATGGTGCACTCTCAGTACA
ATCTGCTCTGATGCCGCATAGTTAAGCCAGCCCCGACACCCGCCAACACCCGCTGACGCGCCCTGACGGG
CTTGTCTGCTCCCGGCATCCGCTTACAGACAAGCTGTGACCGTCTCCGGGAGCTGCATGTGTCAGAGGTT
TTCACCGTCATCACCGAAACGCGCGAGACGAAAGGGCCTCGTGATACGCCTATTTTTATAGGTTAATGTC
ATGATAATAATGGTTTCTTAGACGTCAGGTGGCACTTTTCGGGGAAATGTGCGCGGAACCCCTATTTGTT
TATTTTTCTAAATACATTCAAATATGTATCCGCTCATGAGACAATAACCCTGATAAATGCTTCAATAATA
TTGAAAAAGGAAGAGTATGAGTATTCAACATTTCCGTGTCGCCCTTATTCCCTTTTTTGCGGCATTTTGC
CTTCCTGTTTTTGCTCACCCAGAAACGCTGGTGAAAGTAAAAGATGCTGAAGATCAGTTGGGTGCACGAG
TGGGTTACATCGAACTGGATCTCAACAGCGGTAAGATCCTTGAGAGTTTTCGCCCCGAAGAACGTTTTCC
AATGATGAGCACTTTTAAAGTTCTGCTATGTGGCGCGGTATTATCCCGTATTGACGCCGGGCAAGAGCAA
CTCGGTCGCCGCATACACTATTCTCAGAATGACTTGGTTGAGTACTCACCAGTCACAGAAAAGCATCTTA
CGGATGGCATGACAGTAAGAGAATTATGCAGTGCTGCCATAACCATGAGTGATAACACTGCGGCCAACTT
ACTTCTGACAACGATCGGAGGACCGAAGGAGCTAACCGCTTTTTTGCACAACATGGGGGATCATGTAACT
CGCCTTGATCGTTGGGAACCGGAGCTGAATGAAGCCATACCAAACGACGAGCGTGACACCACGATGCCTG
TAGCAATGGCAACAACGTTGCGCAAACTATTAACTGGCGAACTACTTACTCTAGCTTCCCGGCAACAATT
AATAGACTGGATGGAGGCGGATAAAGTTGCAGGACCACTTCTGCGCTCGGCCCTTCCGGCTGGCTGGTTT
ATTGCTGATAAATCTGGAGCCGGTGAGCGTGGGTCTCGCGGTATCATTGCAGCACTGGGGCCAGATGGTA
AGCCCTCCCGTATCGTAGTTATCTACACGACGGGGAGTCAGGCAACTATGGATGAACGAAATAGACAGAT
CGCTGAGATAGGTGCCTCACTGATTAAGCATTGGTAACTGTCAGACCAAGTTTACTCATATATACTTTAG
ATTGATTTAAAACTTCATTTTTAATTTAAAAGGATCTAGGTGAAGATCCTTTTTGATAATCTCATGACCA
AAATCCCTTAACGTGAGTTTTCGTTCCACTGAGCGTCAGACCCCGTAGAAAAGATCAAAGGATCTTCTTG
AGATCCTTTTTTTCTGCGCGTAATCTGCTGCTTGCAAACAAAAAAACCACCGCTACCAGCGGTGGTTTGT
TTGCCGGATCAAGAGCTACCAACTCTTTTTCCGAAGGTAACTGGCTTCAGCAGAGCGCAGATACCAAATA
CTGTTCTTCTAGTGTAGCCGTAGTTAGGCCACCACTTCAAGAACTCTGTAGCACCGCCTGCATACCTCGC
TCTGCTAATCCTGTTACCAGTGGCTGCTGCCAGTGGCGATAAGTCGTGTCTTACCGGGTTGGACTCAAGA
CGATAGTTACCGGATAAGGCGCAGCGGTCGGGCTGAACGGGGGGTTCGTGCACACAGCCCAGCTTGGAGC
GAACGACCTACACCGAACTGAGATACCTACAGCGTGAGCTATGAGAAAGCGCCACGCTTCCCGAAGGGAG
AAAGGCGGACAGGTATCCGGTAAGCGGCAGGGTCGGAACAGGAGAGCGCACGAGGGAGCTTCCAGGGGGA
AACGCCTGGTATCTTTATAGTCCTGTCGGGTTTCGCCACCTCTGACTTGAGCGTCGATTTTTGTGATGCT
CGTCAGGGGGGCGGAGCCTATGGAAAAACGCCAGCAACGCGGCCTTTTTACGGTTCCTGGCCTTTTGCTG
GCCTTTTGCTCACATGTTCTTTCCTGCGTTATCCCCTGATTCTGTGGATAACCGTATTACCGCCTTTGAG
TGAGCTGATACCGCTCGCCGCAGCCGAACGACCGAGCGCAGCGAGTCAGTGAGCGAGGAAGCGGAAGAGC
GCCCAATACGCAAACCGCCTCTCCCCGCGCGTTGGCCGATTCATTAATGCAGCTGTGGAATGTGTGTCAG
TTAGGGTGTGGAAAGTCCCCAGGCTCCCCAGCAGGCAGAAGTATGCAAAGCATGCATCTCAATTAGTCAG
CAACCAGGTGTGGAAAGTCCCCAGGCTCCCCAGCAGGCAGAAGTATGCAAAGCATGCATCTCAATTAGTC
AGCAACCATAGTCCCGCCCCTAACTCCGCCCATCCCGCCCCTAACTCCGCCCAGTTCCGCCCATTCTCCG
CCCCATGGCTGACTAATTTTTTTTATTTATGCAGAGGCCGAGGCCGCCTCGGCCTCTGAGCTATTCCAGA
AGTAGTGAGGAGGCTTTTTTGGAGGCCTAGGCTTTTGCAAAAAGCTTGGACACAAGACAGGCTTGCGAGA
TATGTTTGAGAATACCACTTTATCCCGCGTCAGGGAGAGGCAGTGCGTAAAAAGACGCGGACTCATGTGA
AATACTGGTTTTTAGTGCGCCAGATCTCTATAATCTCGCGCAACCTATTTTCCCCTCGAACACTTTTTAA
GCCGTAGATAAACAGGCTGGGACACTTCACATGAGCGAAAAATACATCGTCACCTGGGACATGTTGCAGA
TCCATGCACGTAAACTCGCAAGCCGACTGATGCCTTCTGAACAATGGAAAGGCATTATTGCCGTAAGCCG
TGGCGGTCTGTACCGGGTGCGTTACTGGCGCGTGAACTGGGTATTCGTCATGTCGATACCGTTTGTATTT
CCAGCTACGATCACGACAACCAGCGCGAGCTTAAAGTGCTGAAACGCGCAGAAGGCGATGGCGAAGGCTT
CATCGTTATTGATGACCTGGTGGATACCGGTGGTACTGCGGTTGCGATTCGTGAAATGTATCCAAAAGCG
CACTTTGTCACCATCTTCGCAAAACCGGCTGGTCGTCCGCTGGTTGATGACTATGTTGTTGATATCCCGC
AAGATACCTGGATTGAACAGCCGTGGGATATGGGCGTCGTATTCGTCCCGCCAATCTCCGGTCGCTAATC
TTTTCAACGCCTGGCACTGCCGGGCGTTGTTCTTTTTAACTTCAGGCGGGTTACAATAGTTTCCAGTAAG
TATTCTGGAGGCTGCATCCATGACACAGGCAAACCTGAGCGAAACCCTGTTCAAACCCCGCTTTAAACAT
CCTGAAACCTCGACGCTAGTCCGCCGCTTTAATCACGGCGCACAACCGCCTGTGCAGTCGGCCCTTGATG
GTAAAACCATCCCTCACTGGTATCGCATGATTAACCGTCTGATGTGGATCTGGCGCGGCATTGACCCACG
CGAAATCCTCGACGTCCAGGCACGTATTGTGATGAGCGATGCCGAACGTACCGACGATGATTTATACGAT
ACGGTGATTGGCTACCGTGGCGGCAACTGGATTTATGAGTGGGCCCCGGATCTTTGTGAAGGAACCTTAC
TTCTGTGGTGTGACATAATTGGACAAACTACCTACAGAGATTTAAAGCTCTAAGGTAAATATAAAATTTT
TAAGTGTATAATGTGTTAAACTACTGATTCTAATTGTTTGTGTATTTTAGATTCCAACCTATGGAACTGA
TGAATGGGAGCAGTGGTGGAATGCCTTTAATGAGGAAAACCTGTTTTGCTCAGAAGAAATGCCATCTAGT
GATGATGAGGCTACTGCTGACTCTCAACATTCTACTCCTCCAAAAAAGAAGAGAAAGGTAGAAGACCCCA
AGGACTTTCCTTCAGAATTGCTAAGTTTTTTGAGTCATGCTGTGTTTAGTAATAGAACTCTTGCTTGCTT
TGCTATTTACACCACAAAGGAAAAAGCTGCACTGCTATACAAGAAAATTATGGAAAAATATTCTGTAACC
TTTATAAGTAGGCATAACAGTTATAATCATAACATACTGTTTTTTCTTACTCCACACAGGCATAGAGTGT
CTGCTATTAATAACTATGCTCAAAAATTGTGTACCTTTAGCTTTTTAATTTGTAAAGGGGTTAATAAGGA
ATATTTGATGTATAGTGCCTTGACTAGAGATCATAATCAGCCATACCACATTTGTAGAGGTTTTACTTGC
TTTAAAAAACCTCCCACACCTCCCCCTGAACCTGAAACATAAAATGAATGCAATTGTTGTTGTTAACTTG
TTTATTGCAGCTTATAATGGTTACAAATAAAGCAATAGCATCACAAATTTCACAAATAAAGCATTTTTTT
CACTGCATTCTAGTTGTGGTTTGTCCAAACTCATCAATGTATCTTATCATGTCTGGATCAACTGGATAAC
TCAAGCTAACCAAAATCATCCCAAACTTCCCACCCCATACCCTATTACCACTGCCAATTACCTGTGGTTT
CATTTACTCTAAACCTGTGATTCCTCTGAATTATTTTCATTTTAAAGAAATTGTATTTGTTAAATATGTA
CTACAAACTTAGTAGTTGGAAGGGCTAATTCACTCCCAAAGAAGACAAGATATCCTTGATCTGTGGATCT
ACCACACACAAGGCTACTTCCCTGATTAGCAGAACTACACACCAGGGCCAGGGGTCAGATATCCACTGAC
CTTTGGATGGTGCTACAAGCTAGTACCAGTTGAGCCAGATAAGGTAGAAGAGGCCAATAAAGGAGAGAAC
ACCAGCTTGTTACACCCTGTGAGCCTGCATGGGATGGATGACCCGGAGAGAGAAGTGTTAGAGTGGAGGT
TTGACAGCCGCCTAGCATTTCATCACGTGGCCCGAGAGCTGCATCCGGAGTACTTCAAGAACTGCTGATA
TCGAGCTTGCTACAAGGGACTTTCCGCTGGGGACTTTCCAGGGAGGCGTGGCCTGGGCGGGACTGGGGAG
TGGCGAGCCCTCAGATCCTGCATATAAGCAGCTGCTTTTTGCCTGTACTGGGTCTCTCTGGTTAGACCAG
ATCTGAGCCTGGGAGCTCTCTGGCTAACTAGGGAACCCACTGCTTAAGCCTCAATAAAGCTTGCCTTGAG
TGCTTCAAGTAGTGTGTGCCCGTCTGTTGTGTGACTCTGGTAACTAGAGATCCCTCAGACCCTTTTAGTC
AGTGTGGAAAATCTCTAGCAGTGGCGCCCGAACAGGGACTTGAAAGCGAAAGGGAAACCAGAGGAGCTCT
CTCGACGCAGGACTCGGCTTGCTGAAGCGCGCACGGCAAGAGGCGAGGGGCGGCGACTGGTGAGTACGCC
AAAAATTTTGACTAGCGGAGGCTAGAAGGAGAGAGATGGGTGCGAGAGCGTCAGTATTAAGCGGGGGAGA
ATTAGATCGCGATGGGAAAAAATTCGGTTAAGGCCAGGGGGAAAGAAAAAATATAAATTAAAACATATAG
TATGGGCAAGCAGGGAGCTAGAACGATTCGCAGTTAATCCTGGCCTGTTAGAAACATCAGAAGGCTGTAG
ACAAATACTGGGACAGCTACAACCATCCCTTCAGACAGGATCAGAAGAACTTAGATCATTATATAATACA
GTAGCAACCCTCTATTGTGTGCATCAAAGGATAGAGATAAAAGACACCAAGGAAGCTTTAGACAAGATAG
AGGAAGAGCAAAACAAAAGTAAGACCACCGCACAGCAAGCGGCCGGCCGCTGATCTTCAGACCTGGAGGA
GGAGATATGAGGGACAATTGGAGAAGTGAATTATATAAATATAAAGTAGTAAAAATTGAACCATTAGGAG
TAGCACCCACCAAGGCAAAGAGAAGAGTGGTGCAGAGAGAAAAAAGAGCAGTGGGAATAGGAGCTTTGTT
CCTTGGGTTCTTGGGAGCAGCAGGAAGCACTATGGGCGCAGCGTCAATGACGCTGACGGTACAGGCCAGA
CAATTATTGTCTGGTATAGTGCAGCAGCAGAACAATTTGCTGAGGGCTATTGAGGCGCAACAGCATCTGT
TGCAACTCACAGTCTGGGGCATCAAGCAGCTCCAGGCAAGAATCCTGGCTGTGGAAAGATACCTAAAGGA
TCAACAGCTCCTGGGGATTTGGGGTTGCTCTGGAAAACTCATTTGCACCACTGCTGTGCCTTGGAATGCT
AGTTGGAGTAATAAATCTCTGGAACAGATTTGGAATCACACGACCTGGATGGAGTGGGACAGAGAAATTA
ACAATTACACAAGCTTAATACACTCCTTAATTGAAGAATCGCAAAACCAGCAAGAAAAGAATGAACAAGA
ATTATTGGAATTAGATAAATGGGCAAGTTTGTGGAATTGGTTTAACATAACAAATTGGCTGTGGTATATA
AAATTATTCATAATGATAGTAGGAGGCTTGGTAGGTTTAAGAATAGTTTTTGCTGTACTTTCTATAGTGA
ATAGAGTTAGGCAGGGATATTCACCATTATCGTTTCAGACCCACCTCCCAACCCCGAGGGGACCCGACAG
GCCCGAAGGAATAGAAGAAGAAGGTGGAGAGAGAGACAGAGACAGATCCATTCGATTAGTGAACGGATCT
CGACGGTATCGCCAAATGGCAGTATTCATCCACAATTTTAAAAGAAAAGGGGGGATTGGGGGGTACAGTG
CAGGGGAAAGAATAGTAGACATAATAGCAACAGACATACAAACTAAAGAATTACAAAAACAAATTACAAA
AATTCAAAATTTTCGGGTTTATTACAGGGACAGCAGAGATCCAGTTTGGATCGATAAGCTTGATATCGAA
TTCCTGCAGCCCCGATAAAATAAAAGATTTTATTTAGTCTCCAGAAAAAGGGGGGAATGAAAGACCCCAC
CTGTAGGTTTGGCAAGCTAGCTGCAGTAACGCCATTTTGCAAGGCATGGAAAAATACCAAACCAAGAATA
GAGAAGTTCAGATCAAGGGCGGGTACATGAAAATAGCTAACGTTGGGCCAAACAGGATATCTGCGGTGAG
CAGTTTCGGCCCCGGCCCGGGGCCAAGAACAGATGGTCACCGCAGTTTCGGCCCCGGCCCGAGGCCAAGA
ACAGATGGTCCCCAGATATGGCCCAACCCTCAGCAGTTTCTTAAGACCCATCAGATGTTTCCAGGCTCCC
CCAAGGACCTGAAATGACCCTGCGCCTTATTTGAATTAACCAATCAGCCTGCTTCTCGCTTCTGTTCGCG
CGCTTCTGCTTCCCGAGCTCTATAAAAGAGCTCACAACCCCTCACTCGGCGCGCCAGTCCTCCGACAGAC
TGAGTCGCCCGGGGGGGATCTGGAGCTCTCGAGAATTCTCACGCGTGCCGGTACCATGTTGGATCCAATG
[375 nt withheld, positions 7981-8355]
GGTGGAGGTGGAAGCGGTGTGAGCAAGGGCGAGGAGCTGTTCACCGGGGTGGTGCCCATCCTGGTCGAGC
TGGACGGCGACGTAAACGGCCACAAGTTCAGCGTGTCCGGCGAGGGCGAGGGCGATGCCACCTACGGCAA
GCTGACCCTGAAGTTCATCTGCACCACCGGCAAGCTGCCCGTGCCCTGGCCCACCCTCGTGACCACCCTG
ACCTACGGCGTGCAGTGCTTCAGCCGCTACCCCGACCACATGAAGCAGCACGACTTCTTCAAGTCCGCCA
TGCCCGAAGGCTACGTCCAGGAGCGCACCATCTTCTTCAAGGACGACGGCAACTACAAGACCCGCGCCGA
GGTGAAGTTCGAGGGCGACACCCTGGTGAACCGCATCGAGCTGAAGGGCATCGACTTCAAGGAGGACGGC
AACATCCTGGGGCACAAGCTGGAGTACAACTACAACAGCCACAACGTCTATATCATGGCCGACAAGCAGA
AGAACGGCATCAAGGTGAACTTCAAGATCCGCCACAACATCGAGGACGGCAGCGTGCAGCTCGCCGACCA
CTACCAGCAGAACACCCCCATCGGCGACGGCCCCGTGCTGCTGCCCGACAACCACTACCTGAGCACCCAG
TCCAAGCTGAGCAAAGACCCCAACGAGAAGCGCGATCACATGGTCCTGCTGGAGTTCGTGACCGCCGCCG
GGATCACTCTCGGCATGGACGAGCTGTACAAGGGTGGAGGTCGGACCGAAGAGTACAAGCTTATCCTGAA
CGGTAAAACCCTGAAAGGTGAAACCACCACCGAAGCTGTTGACGCTGCTACCGCGGAAAAAGTTTTCAAA
CAGTACGCTAACGACAACGGTGTTGACGGTGAATGGACCTACGACGACGCTACCAAAACCTTCACGGTAA
CCGAATAAACTAGTTAAGCGGCCGCGACTCTAGAGTCGACCCTTTAAGACCAATGACTTACAAGGCAGCT
GTAGATCTTAGCCACTTTTTAAAAGAAAAGGGGGGACTGGAAGGGCTAATTCACTCCCAACGAAGACAAG
ATCTGCTTTTTGCTTGTACTGGGTCTCTCTGGTTAGACCAGATCTGAGCCTGGGAGCTCTCTGGCTAACT
AGGGAACCCACTGCTTAAGCCTCAATAAAGCTTGCCTTGAGTGCTTCAAGTAGTGTGTGCCCGTCTGTTG
TGTGACTCTGGTAACTAGAGATCCCTCAGACCCTTTTAGTCAGTGTGGAAAATCTCTAGCAGCATCTAGA
